>Addgene plasmid #32684 | pLKO.DEST.EGFP | depositor full sequence | sequence record 125594 | pLKO.DEST.EGFP sequence 8856 bps
AGAAGTGGCTGATCTCAGCCACCGCGAAAATGACATCAAAAACGCCATTAACCTGATGTTCTGGGGAATA
TAAATGTCAGGCTCCCTTATACACAGCCAGTCTGCAGGTCGACCATAGTGACTGGATATGTTGTGTTTTA
CAGTATTATGTAGTCTGTTTTTTATGCAAAATCTAATTTAATATATTGATATTTATATCATTTTACGTTT
CTCGTTCAGCTTTCTTGTACAAAGTGGTTGATGGGCGGCCGCTCTAGAGGGCCCAAGCTTACGCGTGAAT
TCTCGACCTCGAGACAAATGGCAGTATTCATCCACAATTTTAAAAGAAAAGGGGGGATTGGGGGGTACAG
TGCAGGGGAAAGAATAGTAGACATAATAGCAACAGACATACAAACTAAAGAATTACAAAAACAAATTACA
AAAATTCAAAATTTTCGGGTTTATTACAGGGACAGCAGAGATCCACTTTGGCCGCGGCTCGAGGGGGTTG
GGGTTGCGCCTTTTCCAAGGCTAGAATTCTACCGGGTAGGGGAGGCGCTTTTCCCAAGGCAGTCTGGAGC
ATGCGCTTTAGCAGCCCCGCTGGGCACTTGGCGCTACACAAGTGGCCTCTGGCCTCGCACACATTCCACA
TCCACCGGTAGGCGCCAACCGGCTCCGTTCTTTGGTGGCCCCTTCGCGCCACCTTCTACTCCTCCCCTAG
TCAGGAAGTTCCCCCCCGCCCCGCAGCTCGCGTCGTGCAGGACGTGACAAATGGAAGTAGCACGTCTCAC
TAGTCTCGTGCAGATGGACAGCACCGCTGAGCAATGGAAGCGGGTAGGCCTTTGGGGCAGCGGCCAATAG
CAGCTTTGCTCCTTCGCTTTCTGGGCTCAGAGGCTGGGAAGGGGTGGGTCCGGGGGCGGGCTCAGGGGCG
GGCTCAGGGGCGGGGCGGGCGCCCGAAGGTCCTCCGGAGGCCCGGCATTCTGCACGCTTCAAAAGCGCAC
GTCTGCCGCGCTGTTCTCCTCTTCCTCATCTCCGGGCCTTTCGACCTGCAGCCCAAGCTAGCTTACCATG
ACCGAGTACAAGCCCACGGTGCGCCTCGCCACCCGCGACGACGTCCCCAGGGCCGTACGCACCCTCGCCG
CCGCGTTCGCCGACTACCCCGCCACGCGCCACACCGTCGATCCGGACCGAACCACAACCATGGTGAGCAA
GGGCGAGGAGCTGTTCACCGGGGTGGTGCCCATCCTGGTCGAGCTGGACGGCGACGTAAACGGCCACAAG
TTCAGCGTGTCCGGCGAGGGCGAGGGCGATGCCACCTACGGCAAGCTGACCCTGAAGTTCATCTGCACCA
CCGGCAAGCTGCCCGTGCCCTGGCCCACCCTCGTGACCACCCTGACCTACGGCGTGCAGTGCTTCAGCCG
CTACCCCGACCACATGAAGCAGCACGACTTCTTCAAGTCCGCCATGCCCGAAGGCTACGTCCAGGAGCGC
ACCATCTTCTTCAAGGACGACGGCAACTACAAGACCCGCGCCGAGGTGAAGTTCGAGGGCGACACCCTGG
TGAACCGCATCGAGCTGAAGGGCATCGACTTCAAGGAGGACGGCAACATCCTGGGGCACAAGCTGGAGTA
CAACTACAACAGCCACAACGTCTATATCATGGCCGACAAGCAGAAGAACGGCATCAAGGTGAACTTCAAG
ATCCGCCACAACATCGAGGACGGCAGCGTGCAGCTCGCCGACCACTACCAGCAGAACACCCCCATCGGCG
ACGGCCCCGTGCTGCTGCCCGACAACCACTACCTGAGCACCCAGTCCGCCCTGAGCAAAGACCCCAACGA
GAAGCGCGATCACATGGTCCTGCTGGAGTTCGTGACCGCCGCCGGGATCACTCTCGGCATGGACGAGCTG
TACAAGTAAAGCGGCCGCATATGCATCGGTACCTTTAAGACCAATGACTTACAAGGCAGCTGTAGATCTT
AGCCACTTTTTAAAAGAAAAGGGGGGACTGGAAGGGCTAATTCACTCCCAACGAAGACAAGATCTGCTTT
TTGCTTGTACTGGGTCTCTCTGGTTAGACCAGATCTGAGCCTGGGAGCTCTCTGGCTAACTAGGGAACCC
ACTGCTTAAGCCTCAATAAAGCTTGCCTTGAGTGCTTCAAGTAGTGTGTGCCCGTCTGTTGTGTGACTCT
GGTAACTAGAGATCCCTCAGACCCTTTTAGTCAGTGTGGAAAATCTCTAGCAGTAGTAGTTCATGTCATC
TTATTATTCAGTATTTATAACTTGCAAAGAAATGAATATCAGAGAGTGAGAGGAACTTGTTTATTGCAGC
TTATAATGGTTACAAATAAAGCAATAGCATCACAAATTTCACAAATAAAGCATTTTTTTCACTGCATTCT
AGTTGTGGTTTGTCCAAACTCATCAATGTATCTTATCATGTCTGGCTCTAGCTATCCCGCCCCTAACTCC
GCCCATCCCGCCCCTAACTCCGCCCAGTTCCGCCCATTCTCCGCCCCATGGCTGACTAATTTTTTTTATT
TATGCAGAGGCCGAGGCCGCCTCGGCCTCTGAGCTATTCCAGAAGTAGTGAGGAGGCTTTTTTGGAGGCC
TAGGGACGTACCCAATTCGCCTGGCGTTACCCAACTTAATCGCCTTGCAGCACATCCCCCTTTCGCCAGC
TGGCGTAATAGCGAAGAGGCCCGCACCGATCGCCCTTCCCAACAGTTGCGCAGCCTGAATGGCGAATGGG
[124 nt withheld, positions 2731-2854]
C
[91 nt withheld, positions 2856-2946]
A
[49 nt withheld, positions 2948-2996]
CCTTTGACGTTGGAGTCCACGTTCTTT
[37 nt withheld, positions 3024-3060]
ACCCTATCTCGGTCTATTCTTTTGATTTATAAGGGATTTTGCCGATTTCGGCCTATTGGTTAAAAAATGA
GCTGATTTAACAAAAATTTAACGCGAATTTTAACAAAATATTAACGCTTACAATTTAGGTGGCACTTTTC
GGGGAAATGTGCGCGGAACCCCTATTTGTTTATTTTTCTAAATACATTCAAATATGTATCCGCTCATGAG
ACAATAACCCTGATAAATGCTTCAATAATATTGAAAAAGGAAGAGTATGAGTATTCAACATTTCCGTGTC
GCCCTTATTCCCTTTTTTGCGGCATTTTGCCTTCCTGTTTTTGCTCACCCAGAAACGCTGGTGAAAGTAA
AAGATGCTGAAGATCAGTTGGGTGCACGAGTGGGTTACATCGAACTGGATCTCAACAGCGGTAAGATCCT
TGAGAGTTTTCGCCCCGAAGAACGTTTTCCAATGATGAGCACTTTTAAAGTTCTGCTATGTGGCGCGGTA
TTATCCCGTATTGACGCCGGGCAAGAGCAACTCGGTCGCCGCATACACTATTCTCAGAATGACTTGGTTG
AGTACTCACCAGTCACAGAAAAGCATCTTACGGATGGCATGACAGTAAGAGAATTATGCAGTGCTGCCAT
AACCATGAGTGATAACACTGCGGCCAACTTACTTCTGACAACGATCGGAGGACCGAAGGAGCTAACCGCT
TTTTTGCACAACATGGGGGATCATGTAACTCGCCTTGATCGTTGGGAACCGGAGCTGAATGAAGCCATAC
CAAACGACGAGCGTGACACCACGATGCCTGTAGCAATGGCAACAACGTTGCGCAAACTATTAACTGGCGA
ACTACTTACTCTAGCTTCCCGGCAACAATTAATAGACTGGATGGAGGCGGATAAAGTTGCAGGACCACTT
CTGCGCTCGGCCCTTCCGGCTGGCTGGTTTATTGCTGATAAATCTGGAGCCGGTGAGCGTGGGTCTCGCG
GTATCATTGCAGCACTGGGGCCAGATGGTAAGCCCTCCCGTATCGTAGTTATCTACACGACGGGGAGTCA
GGCAACTATGGATGAACGAAATAGACAGATCGCTGAGATAGGTGCCTCACTGATTAAGCATTGGTAACTG
TCAGACCAAGTTTACTCATATATACTTTAGATTGATTTAAAACTTCATTTTTAATTTAAAAGGATCTAGG
TGAAGATCCTTTTTGATAATCTCATGAGGAAGCGGAAGAGCGCTGCGCGTAATCTGCTGCTTGCAAACAA
AAAAACCACCGCTACCAGCGGTGGTTTGTTTGCCGGATCAAGAGCTACCAACTCTTTTTCCGAAAGGTAA
CTGGCTTCAGCAGAGCGCAGATACCAAATACTGTTCTTCTAGTGTAGCCGTAGTTAGGCCACCACTTCAA
GAACTCTGTAGCACCGCCTACATACCTCGCTCTGCTAATCCTGTTACCAGTGGCTGCTGCCAGTGGCGAT
AAGTCGTGTCTTACCGGGTTGGACTCAAGACGATAGTTACCGGATAAGGCGCAGCGGTCGGGCTGAACGG
GGGGTTCGTGCACACAGCCCAGCTTGGAGCGAACGACCTACACCGAACTGAGATACCTACAGCGTGAGCT
ATGAGAAAGCGCCACGCTTCCCGAAGGGAGAAAGGCGGACAGGTATCCGGTAAGCGGCAGGGTCGGAACA
GGAGAGCGCACGAGGGAGCTTCCAGGGGGAAACGCCTGGTATCTTTATAGTCCTGTCGGGTTTCGCCACC
TCTGACTTGAGCGTCGATTTTTGTGATGCTCGTCAGGGGGGCGGAGCCTATGGAAAAACGCCAGCAACGC
GGCCTTTTTACGGTTCCTGGCCTTTTGCTGGCCTTTTGCTCACATGTTCTTTCCTGCGTTATCCCCTGAT
TCTGTGGATAACCGTATTACCGCCTTTGAGTGAGCTGATACCGCTCGCCGCAGCCGAACGACCGAGCGCA
GCGAGTCAGTGAGCGAGGAAGCGGAAGAGCGCCCAATACGCAAACCGCCTCTCCCCGCGCGTTGGCCGAT
TCATTAATGCAGCTGGCACGACAGGTTTCCCGACTGGAAAGCGGGCAGTGAGCGCAACGCAATTAATGTG
AGTTAGCTCACTCGGATAACAATTTCACACAGGAAACAGCTATGACCATGATTACGCCAAGCGCGCAATT
AACCCTCACTAAAGGGAACAAAAGCTGGAGCTGCAAGCTTAATGTAGTCTTATGCAATACTCTTGTAGTC
TTGCAACATGGTAACGATGAGTTAGCAACATGCCTTACAAGGAGAGAAAAAGCACCGTGCATGCCGATTG
GTGGAAGTAAGGTGGTACGATCGTGCCTTATTAGGAAGGCAACAGACGGGTCTGACATGGATTGGACGAA
CCACTGAATTGCCGCATTGCAGAGATATTGTATTTAAGTGCCTAGCTCGATACATAAACGGGTCTCTCTG
GTTAGACCAGATCTGAGCCTGGGAGCTCTCTGGCTAACTAGGGAACCCACTGCTTAAGCCTCAATAAAGC
TTGCCTTGAGTGCTTCAAGTAGTGTGTGCCCGTCTGTTGTGTGACTCTGGTAACTAGAGATCCCTCAGAC
CCTTTTAGTCAGTGTGGAAAATCTCTAGCAGTGGCGCCCGAACAGGGACTTGAAAGCGAAAGGGAAACCA
GAGGAGCTCTCTCGACGCAGGACTCGGCTTGCTGAAGCGCGCACGGCAAGAGGCGAGGGGCGGCGACTGG
TGAGTACGCCAAAAATTTTGACTAGCGGAGGCTAGAAGGAGAGAGATGGGTGCGAGAGCGTCAGTATTAA
GCGGGGGAGAATTAGATCGCGATGGGAAAAAATTCGGTTAAGGCCAGGGGGAAAGAAAAAATATAAATTA
AAACATATAGTATGGGCAAGCAGGGAGCTAGAACGATTCGCAGTTAATCCTGGCCTGTTAGAAACATCAG
AAGGCTGTAGACAAATACTGGGACAGCTACAACCATCCCTTCAGACAGGATCAGAAGAACTTAGATCATT
ATATAATACAGTAGCAACCCTCTATTGTGTGCATCAAAGGATAGAGATAAAAGACACCAAGGAAGCTTTA
GACAAGATAGAGGAAGAGCAAAACAAAAGTAAGACCACCGCACAGCAAGCGGCCGCTGATCTTCAGACCT
GGAGGAGGAGATATGAGGGACAATTGGAGAAGTGAATTATATAAATATAAAGTAGTAAAAATTGAACCAT
TAGGAGTAGCACCCACCAAGGCAAAGAGAAGAGTGGTGCAGAGAGAAAAAAGAGCAGTGGGAATAGGAGC
TTTGTTCCTTGGGTTCTTGGGAGCAGCAGGAAGCACTATGGGCGCAGCGTCAATGACGCTGACGGTACAG
GCCAGACAATTATTGTCTGGTATAGTGCAGCAGCAGAACAATTTGCTGAGGGCTATTGAGGCGCAACAGC
ATCTGTTGCAACTCACAGTCTGGGGCATCAAGCAGCTCCAGGCAAGAATCCTGGCTGTGGAAAGATACCT
AAAGGATCAACAGCTCCTGGGGATTTGGGGTTGCTCTGGAAAACTCATTTGCACCACTGCTGTGCCTTGG
AATGCTAGTTGGAGTAATAAATCTCTGGAACAGATTTGGAATCACACGACCTGGATGGAGTGGGACAGAG
AAATTAACAATTACACAAGCTTAATACACTCCTTAATTGAAGAATCGCAAAACCAGCAAGAAAAGAATGA
ACAAGAATTATTGGAATTAGATAAATGGGCAAGTTTGTGGAATTGGTTTAACATAACAAATTGGCTGTGG
TATATAAAATTATTCATAATGATAGTAGGAGGCTTGGTAGGTTTAAGAATAGTTTTTGCTGTACTTTCTA
TAGTGAATAGAGTTAGGCAGGGATATTCACCATTATCGTTTCAGACCCACCTCCCAACCCCGAGGGGACC
CGACAGGCCCGAAGGAATAGAAGAAGAAGGTGGAGAGAGAGACAGAGACAGATCCATTCGATTAGTGAAC
GGATCTCGACGGTATCGATCACGAGACTAGCCTCGAGCGGCCGCCCCCTTCACCGAGGGCCTATTTCCCA
TGATTCCTTCATATTTGCATATACGATACAAGGCTGTTAGAGAGATAATTGGAATTAATTTGACTGTAAA
CACAAAGATATTAGTACAAAATACGTGACGTAGAAAGTAATAATTTCTTGGGTAGTTTGCAGTTTTAAAA
TTATGTTTTAAAATGGACTATCATATGCTTACCGTAACTTGAAAGTATTTCGATTTCTTGGCTTTATATA
TCTTGTGGAAAGGACGAAACACCGGTCCGCAGGTATGCACGCGATCCTCGAGCCCATCAACAAGTTTGTA
CAAAAAAGCTGAACGAGAAACGTAAAATGATATAAATATCAATATATTAAATTAGATTTTGCATAAAAAA
CAGACTACATAATACTGTAAAACACAACATATCCAGTCACTATGGCGGCCGCATTAGGCACCCCAGGCTT
TACACTTTATGCTTCCGGCTCGTATAATGTGTGGATTTTGAGTTAGGATCCGTCGAGATTTTCAGGAGCT
AAGGAAGCTAAAATGGAGAAAAAAATCACTGGATATACCACCGTTGATATATCCCAATGGCATCGTAAAG
AACATTTTGAGGCATTTCAGTCAGTTGCTCAATGTACCTATAACCAGACCGTTCAGCTGGATATTACGGC
CTTTTTAAAGACCGTAAAGAAAAATAAGCACAAGTTTTATCCGGCCTTTATTCACATTCTTGCCCGCCTG
ATGAATGCTCATCCGGAATTCCGTATGGCAATGAAAGACGGTGAGCTGGTGATATGGGATAGTGTTCACC
CTTGTTACACCGTTTTCCATGAGCAAACTGAAACGTTTTCATCGCTCTGGAGTGAATACCACGACGATTT
CCGGCAGTTTCTACACATATATTCGCAAGATGTGGCGTGTTACGGTGAAAACCTGGCCTATTTCCCTAAA
GGGTTTATTGAGAATATGTTTTTCGTCTCAGCCAATCCCTGGGTGAGTTTCACCAGTTTTGATTTAAACG
TGGCCAATATGGACAACTTCTTCGCCCCCGTTTTCACCATGGGCAAATATTATACGCAAGGCGACAAGGT
GCTGATGCCGCTGGCGATTCAGGTTCATCATGCCGTCTGTGATGGCTTCCATGTCGGCAGAATGCTTAAT
GAATTACAACAGTACTGCGATGAGTGGCAGGGCGGGGCGTAAAGATCTGGATCCGGCTTACTAAAAGCCA
GATAACAGTATGCGTATTTGCGCGCTGATTTTTGCGGTATAAGAATATATACTGATATGTATACCCGAAG
TATGTCAAAAAGAGGTGTGCTATGAAGCAGCGTATTACAGTGACAGTTGACAGCGACAGCTATCAGTTGC
TCAAGGCATATATGATGTCAATATCTCCGGTCTGGTAAGCACAACCATGCAGAATGAAGCCCGTCGTCTG
CGTGCCGAACGCTGGAAAGCGGAAAATCAGGAAGGGATGGCTGAGGTCGCCCGGTTTATTGAAATGAACG
GCTCTTTTGCTGACGAGAACAGGGACTGGTGAAATGCAGTTTAAGGTTTACACCTATAAAAGAGAGAGCC
GTTATCGTCTGTTTGTGGATGTACAGAGTGATATTATTGACACGCCCGGGCGACGGATGGTGATCCCCCT
GGCCAGTGCACGTCTGCTGTCAGATAAAGTCTCCCGTGAACTTTACCCGGTGGTGCATATCGGGGATGAA
AGCTGGCGCATGATGACCACCGATATGGCCAGTGTGCCGGTCTCCGTTATCGGGGA
Features (pLannotate 1.2.2; 31 found; start..end, strand, type, name):
    114..238     -  protein_bind   attR2: mutant version of attR; recombination site for the Gateway® LR reaction LR Clonase™
    318..435     +  misc_feature   cPPT/CTS: central polypurine tract and central termination sequence of HIV-1
    484..511     +  promoter       hPGK promoter (fragment): human phosphoglycerate kinase 1 promoter
    524..1023    +  promoter       PGK promoter: mouse phosphoglycerate kinase 1 promoter
   1048..1169    +  CDS            PuroR (fragment): puromycin N-acetyltransferase; pac from Streptomyces; confers resistance to puromycin
   1180..1899    +  CDS            EGFP: the original enhanced GFP (Yang et al., 1996) mammalian codon-optimized
   1919..1987    +  CDS            nef (fragment): NEF_HV1Z2 - Experimental evidence at protein level: Swiss-Prot protein existence level 1. Extracellular Nef protein targets CD4(+) T-lymphocytes for apoptosis by interacting with CXCR4 surface receptors. From Human immunodeficiency virus type 1 group M subtype D (isolate Z2/CDC-Z34) (HIV-1).
   1989..2222    +  LTR            3' LTR (ΔU3): self-inactivating 3' long terminal repeat (LTR) from HIV-1
   2294..2415    +  polyA_signal   SV40 poly(A) signal: SV40 polyadenylation signal
   2455..2590    +  rep_origin     SV40 ori: SV40 origin of replication
   2610..2726    +  CDS            lacZα (fragment): LacZα fragment of β-galactosidase; lacZ fragment
   2731..3159    +  rep_origin     f1 ori (sequence partly withheld): f1 bacteriophage origin of replication; arrow indicates direction of (+) strand synthesis
   3212..3316    +  promoter       AmpR promoter: bla
   3317..4177    +  CDS            AmpR: β-lactamase; bla; confers resistance to ampicillin, carbenicillin, and related antibiotics
   4293..4866    +  rep_origin     ori: high-copy-number ColE1/pMB1/pBR322/pUC origin of replication
   5049..5141    +  CDS            lacI (fragment): lac repressor; lacI; The lac repressor binds to the lac operator to inhibit transcription in E. coli. This inhibition can be relieved by adding lactose or isopropyl-β-D-thiogalactopyranoside (IPTG).
   5154..5173    +  protein_bind   CAP binding site (fragment): CAP binding activates transcription in the presence of cAMP. E. coli catabolite activator protein
   5227..5245    +  promoter       T3 promoter: promoter for bacteriophage T3 RNA polymerase
   5273..5499    +  promoter       RSV promoter: Rous sarcoma virus enhancer/promoter
   5500..5680    +  LTR            5' LTR (truncated): truncated 5' long terminal repeat (LTR) from HIV-1
   5727..5852    +  misc_feature   HIV-1 Ψ: packaging signal of human immunodeficiency virus type 1
   5836..6199    +  CDS            HIV-1 gag (fragment): gag protein from human immunodeficiency virus 1; gag
   6345..6578    +  misc_feature   RRE: The Rev response element (RRE) of HIV-1 allows for Rev-dependent mRNA export from the nucleus to the cytoplasm.
   6955..7055    +  CDS            Rev (fragment): human immunodeficiency virus 1 (HIV-1) Rev protein; rev; enhances nuclear export of unspliced and incompletely spliced viral mRNAs
   7105..7345    +  promoter       U6 promoter: RNA polymerase III promoter for human U6 snRNA
   7390..7514    +  protein_bind   attR1: mutant version of attR; recombination site for the Gateway® LR reaction LR Clonase™
   7539..7569    +  promoter       lac UV5 promoter: E. coli lac promoter with an "up" mutation
   7593..7622    +  promoter       cat promoter (fragment): promoter of the E. coli cat gene encoding chloramphenicol acetyltransferase
   7623..8282    +  CDS            CmR: chloramphenicol acetyltransferase; cat; confers resistance to chloramphenicol
   8461..8619    +  CDS            ccdA (fragment): CCDA_ECO57 - Also known as H, letA. Experimental evidence at protein level: Swiss-Prot protein existence level 1. Antitoxin component of a type II toxin-antitoxin (TA) system which inhibits the post-segregational killing (PSK) of plasmid-free cells, also referred to as a plasmid addiction system. Binds to and blocks the activity of CcdB; will also remove bound CcdB protein from the CcdB-GyrA complex by forming a CcdA-CcdB complex, a process termed rejuvenation. Functions as a transcriptional corepressor for the ccdAB operon, repression also requires CcdB (By similarity). From Escherichia coli
   8624..70      +  CDS            ccdB (across the origin): CCDB_ECOLI - Also known as G, letB, letD. Experimental evidence at protein level: Swiss-Prot protein existence level 1. Toxic component of a type II toxin-antitoxin (TA) system, functioning in plasmid maintainence. Responsible for the post- segregational killing (PSK) of plasmid-free cells, also referred to as a plasmid addiction system. Half-life of over 2 hours. Cell killing by CcdB is accompanied by filamentation, defects in chromosome and plasmid segregation, defects in cell division, formation of anucleate cells, decreased DNA synthesis and plasmid loss. Interferes with the activity of DN
