[The description below was written by a language model from this plasmid's Addgene catalogue record and pLannotate feature annotations shown in this document.]
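Description:
pLKO.DEST.EGFP is an empty lentiviral Gateway destination vector derived from pLKO.1 puro, intended for delivering shRNA or cDNA cassettes into mammalian cells. The annotated sequence is 8,856 nt and carries the elements of a self-inactivating, third-generation-style HIV-1 transfer vector. A chimeric RSV promoter/truncated 5' LTR drives genomic RNA production in packaging cells. It is followed by the Ψ packaging signal with a gag fragment, the Rev response element for nuclear export, the cPPT/CTS and a ΔU3 3' LTR. In bacteria the plasmid replicates from a ColE1/pUC-type origin (the catalogue nevertheless lists it as low copy) and carries ampicillin resistance. An f1 origin, SV40 origin and SV40 poly(A) signal are also present in the backbone.

The cloning site is a Gateway cassette placed immediately downstream of the human U6 RNA polymerase III promoter. attR1 and attR2 flank a chloramphenicol resistance gene and the ccdB toxin gene. This explains the dual chloramphenicol/ampicillin selection and the need for a ccdB-tolerant host strain. In an LR recombination, an entry-clone insert replaces the CmR–ccdB segment, and ccdB counter-selects against unrecombined vector in standard strains. Because the record describes use for both shRNA and cDNA, inserts may rely on the upstream U6 promoter or bring their own regulatory elements, though the record does not spell this out. Downstream, a PGK promoter drives EGFP, which replaces the puromycin marker of the parent vector. Only a short PuroR fragment remains ahead of the EGFP coding sequence. EGFP therefore serves as the marker for identifying or sorting transduced cells. The depositor notes that the full sequence was assembled and may contain minor discrepancies.
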