Addgene plasmid #32684: pLKO.DEST.EGFP
Purpose: (Empty Backbone) Lentiviral cDNA/shRNA gateway destination vectors
Depositing lab: Ming-Sound Tsao. Depositing organization: University Health Network. Publication: Modified gateway system for double shRNA expression and Cre/lox based gene expression. Radulovich N, Leung L, Tsao MS. BMC Biotechnol. 2011 Mar 22;11:24. 10.1186/1472-6750-11-24 PubMed 21418658.
Backbone
  Vector backbone: pLKO.1 puro
  Backbone size (bp): 7032
  Modifications to backbone: Gateway destination cassette
  Vector type: Mammalian Expression, Lentiviral
  Selectable markers: EGFP
Growth in bacteria
  Bacterial resistance: Chloramphenicol and Ampicillin, 25 & 100 μg/mL
  Growth temperature: 37°C
  Growth strain: ccdB Survival
  Copy number: Low Copy
Gene/Insert
  Cloning method: Gateway Cloning
Terms and licenses: Academic/Nonprofit Terms; Industry Terms: Not Available to Industry
Depositor comments: The full plasmid sequence was assembled and may contain minor discrepancies, which should not affect the function of the plasmid.
How to cite: pLKO.DEST.EGFP was a gift from Ming-Sound Tsao (Addgene plasmid # 32684 ; http://n2t.net/addgene:32684 ; RRID:Addgene_32684)
