>Addgene plasmid #32684 | pLKO.DEST.EGFP | addgene partial sequence | sequence record 85560 | ccdB-Fwd 5'-GCATGATGACCACCGATATG-3'
AGAAGTGGCTGATCTCAGCCACCGCGAAAATGACATCAAAAACGCCATTAACCTGATGTTCTGGGGAATA
TAAATGTCAGGCTCCCTTATACACAGCCAGTCTGCAGGTCGACCATAGTGACTGGATATGTTGTGTTTTA
CAGTATTATGTAGTCTGTTTTTTATGCAAAATCTAATTTAATATATTGATATTTATATCATTTTACGTTT
CTCGTTCAGCTTTCTTGTACAAAGTGGTTGATGGGCGGCCGCTCTAGAGGGCCCAAGCTTACGCGTGAAT
TCTCGACCTCGAGACAAATGGCAGTATTCATCCACAATTTTAAAAGAAAAGGGGGGATTGGGGGGTACAG
TGCAGGGGAAAGAATAGTAGACATAATAGCAACAGACATACAAACTAAAGAATTACAAAAACAAATTACA
AAAATTCAAAATTTTCGGGTTTATTACAGGGACAGCAGAGATCCACTTTGGCCGCGGCTCGAGGGGGTTG
GGGTTGCGCCTTTTCCAAGGCTAGAATTCTACCGGGTAGGGGAGGCGCTTTTCCCAAGGCAGTCTGGAGC
ATGCGCTTTAGCAGCCCCGCTGGGCACTTGGCGCTACACAAGTGGCCTCTGGCCTCGCACACATTCCACA
TCCACCGGTAGGCGCCAACCGGCTCCGTTCTTTGGTGGCCCCTTCGCGCCACCTTCTACTCCTCCCCTAG
TCAGGAAGTTCCCCCCCGCCCCGCAGCTCGCGTCGTGCAGGACGTGACAAATGGAAGTAGCACGTCTCAC
TAGTCTCGTGCAGATGGACAGCACCGCTGAGCAATGGAAGCGGGTAGGCCTTTGGGGCAGCGGCCAATAG
CAGCTTTGCTCCTTCGCTTTCTGGGCTCAGAGGCTGGGAAGGGGTGGGTCCGGGGGCGGGCTCAGG
