>Addgene plasmid #32684 | pLKO.DEST.EGFP | addgene partial sequence | sequence record 85561 | CAT-R 5'-GCAACTGACTGAAATGCCTC-3'
TTGGGATATATCAACGGTGGTATATCCAGTGATTTTTTTCTCCATTTTAGCTTCCTTAGCTCCTGAAAAT
CTCGACGGATCCTAACTCAAAATCCACACATTATACGAGCCGGAAGCATAAAGTGTAAAGCCTGGGGTGC
CTAATGCGGCCGCCATAGTGACTGGATATGTTGTGTTTTACAGTATTATGTAGTCTGTTTTTTATGCAAA
ATCTAATTTAATATATTGATATTTATATCATTTTACGTTTCTCGTTCAGCTTTTTTGTACAAACTTGTTG
ATGGGCTCGAGGATCGCGTGCATACCTGCGGACCGGTGTTTCGTCCTTTCCACAAGATATATAAAGCCAA
GAAATCGAAATACTTTCAAGTTACGGTAAGCATATGATAGTCCATTTTAAAACATAATTTTAAAACTGCA
AACTACCCAAGAAATTATTACTTTCTACGTCACGTATTTTGTACTAATATCTTTGTGTTTACAGTCAAAT
TAATTCCAATTATCTCTCTAACAGCCTTGTATCGTATATGCAAATATGAAGGAATCATGGGAAATAGGCC
CTCGGTGAAGGGGGCGGCCGCTCGAGGCTAGTCTCGTGATCGATACCGTCGAGATCCGTTCACTAATCGA
ATGGATCTGTCTCTGTCTCTCTCTCCACCTTCTTCTTCTATTCCTTCGGGCCTGTCGGGTCCCCTCGGGG
TTGGGAGGTGGGTCTGAAACGATAATGGTGAATATCCCTGCCTAACTCTATTCACTATAGAAAGTACAGC
AAAAACTATTCTTAAACCTACCAAGCCTCCTACTATCATTATGAATAATTTTATATACCACAGCCAATTT
GTTATGTTAAACCAATTCCACAAACTTGCCCATTTATCTAATTCCAATAATTCTTGTTCATTCTTTTCTT
GCTGGTTTTGCGATTCTTCAATTAAGGAGTGTA
