>Addgene plasmid #32684 | pLKO.DEST.EGFP | addgene partial sequence | sequence record 86553 | T7 5'-TAATACGACTCACTATAGGG-3'
AAAAAGCCTCCTCACTACTTCTGGAATAGCTCAGAGGCCGAGGCGGCCTCGGCCTCTGCATAAATAAAAA
AAATTAGTCAGCCATGGGGCGGAGAATGGGCGGAACTGGGCGGAGTTAGGGGCGGGATGGGCGGAGTTAG
GGGCGGGATAGCTAGAGCCAGACATGATAAGATACATTGATGAGTTTGGACAAACCACAACTAGAATGCA
GTGAAAAAAATGCTTTATTTGTGAAATTTGTGATGCTATTGCTTTATTTGTAACCATTATAAGCTGCAAT
AAACAAGTTCCTCTCACTCTCTGATATTCATTTCTTTGCAAGTTATAAATACTGAATAATAAGATGACAT
GAACTACTACTGCTAGAGATTTTCCACACTGACTAAAAGGGTCTGAGGGATCTCTAGTTACCAGAGTCAC
ACAACAGACGGGCACACACTACTTGAAGCACTCAAGGCAAGCTTTATTGAGGCTTAAGCAGTGGGTTCCC
TAGTTAGCCAGAGAGCTCCCAGGCTCAGATCTGGTCTAACCAGAGAGACCCAGTACAAGCAAAAAGCAGA
TCTTGTCTTCGTTGGGAGTGAATTAGCCCTTCCAGTCCCCCCTTTTCTTTTAAAAAGTGGCTAAGATCTA
CAGCTGCCTTGTAAGTCATTGGTCTTAAAGGTACCGATGCATATGCGGCCGCTTTACTTGTACAGCTCGT
CCATGCCGAGAGTGATCCCGGCGGCGGTCACGAACTCCAGCAGGACCATGTGATCGCGCTTCTCGTTGGG
GTCTTTGCTCAGGGCGGACTGGGTGCTCAGGTAGTGGTTGTCGGGCAGCAGCACGGGGCCGTCGCCGATG
GGGGTGTTCTGCTGGTAGTGGTCGGCGAGCTGCACGCTGCCGTCCTCGATGTTGTGGCGGATCTTGAAGT
TCACCTTGATGCCGTTCTTCTGCTTGTCGGCCATGATATAGACGTTGTGGCTGTTGTAGTTGTACTCCAG
CTTGTGCCC
