>Addgene plasmid #32684 | pLKO.DEST.EGFP | addgene partial sequence | sequence record 101806 | EGFP-N 5'-CGTCGCCGTCCAGCTCGACCAG-3'
CCTTGCTCACCATGGTTGTGGTTCGGTCCGGATCGACGGTGTGGCGCGTGGCGGGGTAGTCGGCGAACGC
GGCGGCGAGGGTGCGTACGGCCCTGGGGACGTCGTCGCGGGTGGCGAGGCGCACCGTGGGCTTGTACTCG
GTCATGGTAAGCTAGCTTGGGCTGCAGGTCGAAAGGCCCGGAGATGAGGAAGAGGAGAACAGCGCGGCAG
ACGTGCGCTTTTGAAGCGTGCAGAATGCCGGGCCTCCGGAGGACCTTCGGGCGCCCGCCCCGCCCCTGAG
CCCGCCCCTGAGCCCGCCCCCGGACCCACCCCTTCCCAGCCTCTGAGCCCAGAAAGCGAAGGAGCAAAGC
TGCTATTGGCCGCTGCCCCAAAGGCCTACCCGCTTCCATTGCTCAGCGGTGCTGTCCATCTGCACGAGAC
TAGTGAGACGTGCTACTTCCATTTGTCACGTCCTGCACGACGCGAGCTGCGGGGCGGGGGGGAACTTCCT
GACTAGGGGAGGAGTAGAAGGTGGCGCGAAGGGGCCACCAAAGAACGGAGCCGGTTGGCGCCTACCGGTG
GATGTGGAATGTGTGCGAGGCCA
